>Addgene plasmid #81166 | pETconNK-TEM1(S70A,D179G) | depositor full sequence | sequence record 154221 | pETconNK-TEM1(S70A,D179G) sequence 6898 bps
ATTGTGAGCGGATAACAATTTCACACAGGAAACAGCTATGACCATGATTACGCCAAGCTCGAAATTAACC
CTCACTAAAGGGAACAAAAGCTGGTACCAATTCCTTGAATTTTCAAAAATTCTTACTTTTTTTTTGGATG
GACGCAAAGAAGTTTAATAATCATATTACATGGCATTACCACCATATACATATCCATATCTAATCTTACT
TATATGTTGTGGAAATGTAAAGAGCCCCATTATCTTAGCCTAAAAAAACCTTCTCTTTGGAACTTTCAGT
AATACGCTTAACTGCTCATTGCTATATTGAAGTACGGATTAGAAGCCGCCGAGCGGGTGACAGCCCTCCG
AAGGAAGACTCTCCTCCGTGCGTCCTCGTCTTCACCGGTCGCGTTCCTGAAACGCAGATGTGCCTCGCGC
CGCACTGCTCCGAACAATAAAGATTCTACAATACTAGCTTTTATGGTTATGAAGAGGAAAAATTGGCAGT
AACCTGGCCCCACAAACCTTCAAATGAACGAATCAAATTAACAACCATAGGATGATAATGCGATTAGTTT
TTTAGCCTTATTTCTGGGGTAATTAATCAGCGAAGCGATGATTTTTGATCTATTAACAGATATATAAATG
CAAAAACTGCATAACCACTTTAACTAATACTTTCAACATTTTCGGTTTGTATTACTTCTTATTCAAATGT
AATAAAAGTATCAACAAAAAATTGTTAATATACCTCTATACTTTAACGTCAAGGAGAAAAAACCCCGGAT
CGAATTCCCTACTTCATACATTTTCAATTAAGATGCAGTTACTTCGCTGTTTTTCAATATTTTCTGTTAT
TGCTTCAGTTTTAGCACAGGAACTGACAACTATATGCGAGCAAATCCCCTCACCAACTTTAGAATCGACG
CCGTACTCTTTGTCAACGACTACTATTTTGGCCAACGGGAAGGCAATGCAAGGAGTTTTTGAATATTACA
AATCAGTAACGTTTGTCAGTAATTGCGGTTCTCACCCCTCAACAACTAGCAAAGGCAGCCCCATAAACAC
ACAGTATGTTTTTAAGGACAATAGCTCGACGATTGAAGGTAGATACCCATACGACGTTCCAGACTACGCT
CTGCAGGCTAGTGGTGGAGGAGGCTCTGGTGGAGGCGGTAGCGGAGGCGGAGGGTCGGCTAGCCATATGC
ACCCAGAAACGCTGGTGAAAGTAAAAGATGCTGAAGATCAGTTGGGTGCACGAGTGGGTTACATCGAACT
GGATCTCAACAGCGGTAAGATCCTTGAGAGTTTTCGCCCCGAAGAACGTTTTCCAATGATGGCCACTTTT
AAAGTTCTGCTATGTGGCGCGGTATTATCCCGTGTTGACGCCGGGCAAGAGCAACTCGGTCGCCGCATAC
ACTATTCTCAGAATGACTTGGTTGAGTACTCACCAGTCACAGAAAAGCATCTTACGGATGGCATGACAGT
AAGAGAATTATGCAGTGCTGCCATAACCATGAGTGATAACACTGCGGCCAACTTACTTCTGACAACGATC
GGAGGACCGAAGGAGCTAACCGCTTTTTTGCACAACATGGGGGATCATGTAACTCGCCTTGATCGTTGGG
AACCGGAGCTGAATGAAGCCATACCAAACGACGAGCGTGGCACCACGATGCCTGCAGCAATGGCAACAAC
GTTGCGCAAACTATTAACTGGCGAACTACTTACTCTAGCTTCCCGGCAACAATTAATAGACTGGATGGAG
GCGGATAAAGTTGCAGGACCACTTCTGCGCTCGGCCCTTCCGGCTGGCTGGTTTATTGCTGATAAATCTG
GAGCAGGTGAGCGTGGGTCTCGCGGTATCATTGCAGCACTGGGGCCAGATGGTAAGCCCTCCCGTATCGT
AGTTATCTACACGACGGGGAGTCAGGCAACTATGGATGAACGAAATAGACAGATCGCTGAGATAGGTGCC
TCACTGATTAAGCATTGGCTCGAGGGGGGCGGATCCGAACAAAAGCTTATTTCTGAAGAGGACTTGTAAT
AGAGATCTGATAACAACAGTGTAGATGTAACAAAATCGACTTTGTTCCCACTGTACTTTTAGCTCGTACA
AAATACAATATACTTTTCATTTCTCCGTAAACAACATGTTTTCCCATGTAATATCCTTTTCTATTTTTCG
TTCCGTTACCAACTTTACACATACTTTATATAGCTATTCACTTCTATACACTAAAAAACTAAGACAATTT
TAATTTTGCTGCCTGCCATATTTCAATTTGTTATAAATTCCTATAATTTATCCTATTAGTAGCTAAAAAA
AGATGAATGTGAATCGAATCCTAAGAGAATTGAGCTCCAATTCGCCCTATAGTGAGTCGTATTACAATTC
ACTGGCCGTCGTTTTACAACGTCGTGACTGGGAAAACCCTGGCGTTACCCAACTTAATCGCCTTGCAGCA
CATCCCCCTTTCGCCAGCTGGCGTAATAGCGAAGAGGCCCGCACCGATCGCCTTTCCCAACAGTTGCGCA
GCCTGAATGGCGAATGG
[124 nt withheld, positions 2538-2661]
C
[91 nt withheld, positions 2663-2753]
A
[49 nt withheld, positions 2755-2803]
CCTTTGACGTTGGAGTCCACGTTCTTT
[37 nt withheld, positions 2831-2867]
ACCCTATCTCGGTCTATTCTTTTGATTTATAAGGGATTTTGCCGATTTCGGCCTATTGGTTAAAAAATGA
GCTGATTTAACAAAAATTTAACGCGAATTTTAACAAAATATTAACGCTTACAATTTCCTGATGCGGTATT
TTCTCCTTACGCATCTGTGCGGTATTTCACACCGCATAGATCGGCAAGTGCACAAACAATACTTAAATAA
ATACTACTCAGTAATAACCTATTTCTTAGCATTTTTGACGAAATTTGCTATTTTGTTAGAGTCTTTTACA
CCATTTGTCTCCACACCTCCGCTTACATCAACACCAATAACGCCATTTAATCTAAGCGCATCACCAACAT
TTTCTGGCGTCAGTCCACCAGCTAACATAAAATGTAAGCTTTCGGGGCTCTCTTGCCTTCCAACCCAGTC
AGAAATCGAGTTCCAATCCAAAAGTTCACCTGTCCCACCTGCTTCTGAATCAAACAAGGGAATAAACGAA
TGAGGTTTCTGTGAAGCTGCACTGAGTAGTATGTTGCAGTCTTTTGGAAATACGAGTCTTTTAATAACTG
GCAAACCGAGGAACTCTTGGTATTCTTGCCACGACTCATCTCCATGCAGTTGGACGATATCAATGCCGTA
ATCATTGACCAGAGCCAAAACATCCTCCTTAGGTTGATTACGAAACACGCCAACCAAGTATTTCGGAGTG
CCTGAACTATTTTTATATGCTTTTACAAGACTTGAAATTTTCCTTGCAATAACCGGGTCAATTGTTCTCT
TTCTATTGGGCACACATATAATACCCAGCAAGTCAGCATCGGAATCTAGAGCACATTCTGCGGCCTCTGT
GCTCTGCAAGCCGCAAACTTTCACCAATGGACCAGAACTACCTGTGAAATTAATAACAGACATACTCCAA
GCTGCCTTTGTGTGCTTAATCACGTATACTCACGTGCTCAATAGTCACCAATGCCCTCCCTCTTGGCCCT
CTCCTTTTCTTTTTTCGACCGAATTAATTCTTAATCGGCAAAAAAAGAAAAGCTCCGGATCAAGATTGTA
CGTAAGGTGACAAGCTATTTTTCAATAAAGAATATCTTCCACTACTGCCATCTGGCGTCATAACTGCAAA
GTACACATATATTACGATGCTGTTCTATTAAATGCTTCCTATATTATATATATAGTAATGTCGTGATCTA
TGGTGCACTCTCAGTACAATCTGCTCTGATGCCGCATAGTTAAGCCAGCCCCGACACCCGCCAACACCCG
CTGACGCGCCCTGACGGGCTTGTCTGCTCCCGGCATCCGCTTACAGACAAGCTGTGACCGTCTCCGGGAG
CTGCATGTGTCAGAGGTTTTCACCGTCATCACCGAAACGCGCGAGACGAAAGGGCCTCGTGATACGCCTA
TTTTTATAGGTTAATGTCATGATAATAATGGTTTCTTAGACGGATCGCTTGCCTGTAACTTACACGCGCC
TCGTATCTTTTAATGATGGAATAATTTGGGAATTTACTCTGTGTTTATTTATTTTTATGTTTTGTATTTG
GATTTTAGAAAGTAAATAAAGAAGGTAGAAGAGTTACGGAATGAAGAAAAAAAAATAAACAAAGGTTTAA
AAAATTTCAACAAAAAGCGTACTTTACATATATATTTATTAGACAAGAAAAGCAGATTAAATAGATATAC
ATTCGATTAACGATAAGTAAAATGTAAAATCACAGGATTTTCGTGTGTGGTCTTCTACACAGACAAGATG
AAACAATTCGGCATTAATACCTGAGAGCAGGAAGAGCAAGATAAAAGGTAGTATTTGTTGGCGATCCCCC
TAGAGTCTTTTACATCTTCGGAAAACAAAAACTATTTTTTCTTTAATTTCTTTTTTTACTTTCTATTTTT
AATTTATATATTTATATTAAAAAATTTAAATTATAATTATTTTTATAGCACGTGATGAAAAGGACCCAGG
TGGCACTTTTCGGGGAAATGTGCGCGGAACCCCTATTTGTTTATTTTTCTAAATACATTCAAATATGTAT
CCGCTCATGAGACAATAACCCTGATAAATGCTTCAATAATATTGAAAAAGGAAGAGTATGAGCCATATTC
AACGGGAAACGTCTTGCTCTAGGCCGCGATTAAATTCCAACATGGATGCTGATTTATATGGGTATAAATG
GGCTCGCGATAATGTCGGGCAATCAGGTGCGACAATCTATCGATTGTATGGGAAGCCCGATGCGCCAGAG
TTGTTTCTGAAACATGGCAAAGGTAGCGTTGCCAATGATGTTACAGATGAGATGGTCAGACTAAACTGGC
TGACGGAATTTATGCCTCTTCCGACCATCAAGCATTTTATCCGTACTCCTGATGATGCATGGTTACTCAC
CACTGCGATCCCCGGGAAAACAGCATTCCAGGTATTAGAAGAATATCCTGATTCAGGTGAAAATATTGTT
GATGCGCTGGCAGTGTTCCTGCGCCGGTTGCATTCGATTCCTGTTTGTAATTGTCCTTTTAACAGCGATC
GCGTATTTCGTCTCGCTCAGGCGCAATCACGAATGAATAACGGTTTGGTTGATGCGAGTGATTTTGATGA
CGAGCGTAATGGCTGGCCTGTTGAACAAGTCTGGAAAGAAATGCATAAACTTTTGCCATTCTCACCGGAT
TCAGTCGTCACTCATGGTGATTTCTCACTTGATAACCTTATTTTTGACGAGGGGAAATTAATAGGTTGTA
TTGATGTTGGACGAGTCGGAATCGCAGACCGATACCAGGATCTTGCCATCCTATGGAACTGCCTCGGTGA
GTTTTCTCCTTCATTACAGAAACGGCTTTTTCAAAAATATGGTATTGATAATCCTGATATGAATAAATTG
CAGTTTCATTTGATGCTCGATGAGTTTTTCTAACCTCAGCAACTGTCAGACCAAGTTTACTCATATATAC
TTTAGATTGATTTAAAACTTCATTTTTAATTTAAAAGGATCTAGGTGAAGATCCTTTTTGATAATCTCAT
GACCAAAATCCCTTAACGTGAGTTTTCGTTCCACTGAGCGTCAGACCCCGTAGAAAAGATCAAAGGATCT
TCTTGAGATCCTTTTTTTCTGCGCGTAATCTGCTGCTTGCAAACAAAAAAACCACCGCTACCAGCGGTGG
TTTGTTTGCCGGATCAAGAGCTACCAACTCTTTTTCCGAAGGTAACTGGCTTCAGCAGAGCGCAGATACC
AAATACTGTTCTTCTAGTGTAGCCGTAGTTAGGCCACCACTTCAAGAACTCTGTAGCACCGCCTACATAC
CTCGCTCTGCTAATCCTGTTACCAGTGGCTGCTGCCAGTGGCGATAAGTCGTGTCTTACCGGGTTGGACT
CAAGACGATAGTTACCGGATAAGGCGCAGCGGTCGGGCTGAACGGGGGGTTCGTGCACACAGCCCAGCTT
GGAGCGAACGACCTACACCGAACTGAGATACCTACAGCGTGAGCTATGAGAAAGCGCCACGCTTCCCGAA
GGGAGAAAGGCGGACAGGTATCCGGTAAGCGGCAGGGTCGGAACAGGAGAGCGCACGAGGGAGCTTCCAG
GGGGAAACGCCTGGTATCTTTATAGTCCTGTCGGGTTTCGCCACCTCTGACTTGAGCGTCGATTTTTGTG
ATGCTCGTCAGGGGGGCGGAGCCTATGGAAAAACGCCAGCAACGCGGCCTTTTTACGGTTCCTGGCCTTT
TGCTGGCCTTTTGCTCACATGTTCTTTCCTGCGTTATCCCCTGATTCTGTGGATAACCGTATTACCGCCT
TTGAGTGAGCTGATACCGCTCGCCGCAGCCGAACGACCGAGCGCAGCGAGTCAGTGAGCGAGGAAGCGGA
AGAGCGCCCAATACGCAAACCGCCTCTCCCCGCGCGTTGGCCGATTCATTAATGCAGCTGGCACGACAGG
TTTCCCGACTGGAAAGCGGGCAGTGAGCGCAACGCAATTAATGTGAGTTAGCTCACTCATTAGGCACCCC
AGGCTTTACACTTTATGCTTCCGGCTCGTATGTTGTGTGGA
Features (pLannotate 1.2.2; 21 found; start..end, strand, type, name):
      2..18      +  protein_bind   lac operator: The lac repressor binds to the lac operator to inhibit transcription in E. coli. This inhibition can be relieved by adding lactose or isopropyl-β-D-thiogalactopyranoside (IPTG). lac repressor encoded by lacI
     63..81      +  promoter       T3 promoter: promoter for bacteriophage T3 RNA polymerase
    315..756     +  promoter       GAL1 promoter: S. cerevisiae GAL1; inducible promoter, regulated by Gal4
    803..1063    +  CDS            AGA2: AGA2_YEAST - Experimental evidence at protein level: Swiss-Prot protein existence level 1. Receptor binding subunit of the a-agglutinin heterodimer. S.cerevisiae a and alpha cells express the complementary cell surface glycoproteins a-agglutinin and alpha-agglutinin, respectively, which interact with one another to promote cellular aggregation during mating. From Saccharomyces cerevisiae (strain ATCC 204508 / S288c) (Baker's yeast).
   1191..1978    +  CDS            bla(M) (fragment): β-lactamase lacking the signal sequence; bla(M); allows cytosolic expression of β-lactamase
   2000..2026    +  CDS            Myc (fragment): Myc (human c-Myc proto-oncogene) epitope tag
   2356..2374    -  promoter       T7 promoter: promoter for bacteriophage T7 RNA polymerase
   2377..2534    +  CDS            lacZα (fragment): LacZα fragment of β-galactosidase; lacZ fragment
   2538..2966    +  rep_origin     f1 ori (sequence partly withheld): f1 bacteriophage origin of replication; arrow indicates direction of (+) strand synthesis
   2994..3045    -  misc_feature   bom (fragment): basis of mobility region from pBR322
   3096..3770    -  CDS            TRP1: phosphoribosylanthranilate isomerase, required for tryptophan biosynthesis; S. cerevisiae TRP1; yeast auxotrophic marker
   3771..3918    -  promoter       TRP1 promoter: S. cerevisiae TRP1
   4056..4105    -  misc_feature   bom (fragment): basis of mobility region from pBR322
   4207..4242    -  CDS            rop (fragment): Rop protein, which maintains plasmids at low copy number; rop
   4310..4813    -  misc_feature   CEN/ARS: S. cerevisiae CEN6 centromere fused to an autonomously replicating sequence
   4850..4954    +  promoter       AmpR promoter: bla
   4955..5770    +  CDS            KanR: aminoglycoside phosphotransferase; aph(3')-Ia; confers resistance to kanamycin in bacteria or G418 (Geneticin®) in eukaryotes
   5950..6538    +  rep_origin     ori: high-copy-number ColE1/pMB1/pBR322/pUC origin of replication
   6721..6813    +  CDS            lacI (fragment): lac repressor; lacI; The lac repressor binds to the lac operator to inhibit transcription in E. coli. This inhibition can be relieved by adding lactose or isopropyl-β-D-thiogalactopyranoside (IPTG).
   6826..6847    +  protein_bind   CAP binding site: CAP binding activates transcription in the presence of cAMP. E. coli catabolite activator protein
   6862..6892    +  promoter       lac promoter: promoter for the E. coli lac operon
