[The description below was written by a language model from this plasmid's Addgene catalogue record and pLannotate feature annotations shown in this document.]
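Description:
pETconNK-TEM1(S70A,D179G) is an E. coli/yeast shuttle plasmid of about 6.9 kb built for yeast surface display of a TEM-1 beta-lactamase variant. The pETconNK backbone derives from pETcon, with the ampicillin resistance gene replaced by a kanamycin resistance gene (aph(3')-Ia, still driven by the AmpR promoter) and a BbvCI nicking site placed just 3' of KanR. In bacteria it replicates from a high-copy ColE1/pUC-type origin under kanamycin selection. In Saccharomyces cerevisiae it is maintained as a low-copy centromeric plasmid through a CEN/ARS element and selected by the TRP1 auxotrophic marker. An f1 origin is also present, which together with the nicking site is the kind of arrangement that supports preparing single-stranded template for mutagenesis, although the record does not spell out this use. Remnants of the cloning-vector lineage (lac promoter and operator, lacZα fragment, T3 and T7 promoters, small bom, rop and lacI fragments) are annotated as well.

The expression cassette is driven by the galactose-inducible GAL1 promoter and encodes Aga2p, the a-agglutinin subunit that tethers fusion partners to the yeast cell wall. This is followed by the TEM-1 coding region cloned between NdeI and XhoI and a C-terminal c-Myc epitope supplied by the backbone, which is useful for detecting displayed full-length protein. The synthetic 789 bp insert lacks the native Sec secretion signal, encodes residues H26 to W290, and carries the substitutions S70A and D179G. S70 is the catalytic serine of TEM-1, so S70A would be expected to abolish activity. The plasmid was deposited in connection with a deep mutational scanning study of trade-offs between enzyme fitness and solubility.
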