Addgene plasmid #81166: pETconNK-TEM1(S70A,D179G)
Purpose: pETconNK with TEM1(S70A,D179G) beta-lactamase
Depositing lab: Timothy Whitehead. Depositing organization: Michigan State University. Publication: Trade-offs between enzyme fitness and solubility illuminated by deep mutational scanning. Klesmith JR, Bacik JP, Wrenbeck EE, Michalczyk R, Whitehead TA. Proc Natl Acad Sci U S A. 2017 Feb 14. pii: 201614437. doi: 10.1073/pnas.1614437114. PubMed 28196882.
Backbone
  Vector backbone: pETconNK
  Backbone size w/o insert (bp): 6109
  Total vector size (bp): 6898
  Modifications to backbone: Starting with pETcon the ampicillin resistance gene was swapped with kanamycin with the BbvCI nicking site 3' of the KanR gene. The nicking sequence CCTCAGCAA is on the coding strand.
  Vector type: Bacterial Expression, Yeast Expression
  Selectable markers: TRP1
Growth in bacteria
  Bacterial resistance: Kanamycin, 50 μg/mL
  Growth temperature: 37°C
  Growth strain: DH5alpha
  Copy number: High Copy
Gene/Insert
  Gene/Insert name: TEM-1 beta-lactamase
  Species: Synthetic
  Insert size (bp): 789
  Mutation: Deleted the sec transport tag. Plasmid encodes H26 to W290. Mutations S70A, D179G.
  GenBank ID: WP_054579850
  Promoter: gal1
  Tag / fusion protein: c-myc (C terminal on backbone)
  Cloning method: Restriction Enzyme; 5′ cloning site NdeI (not destroyed); 3′ cloning site XhoI (not destroyed)
  Sequencing primers: 5′ GGACAATAGCTCGACGATTGAAGGTAGATACCCATA; 3′ TAATACGACTCACTATAGG
Terms and licenses: Academic/Nonprofit Terms; Industry Terms: Not Available to Industry
How to cite: pETconNK-TEM1(S70A,D179G) was a gift from Timothy Whitehead (Addgene plasmid # 81166 ; http://n2t.net/addgene:81166 ; RRID:Addgene_81166)
