>Addgene plasmid #81166 | pETconNK-TEM1(S70A,D179G) | addgene partial sequence | sequence record 158339 | T7 5'-TAATACGACTCACTATAGGG-3'
CATTCATCTTTTTTTAGCTACTAATAGGATAAATTATAGGAATTTATAACAAATTGAAATATGGCAGGCA
GCAAAATTAAAATTGTCTTAGTTTTTTAGTGTATAGAAGTGAATAGCTATATAAAGTATGTGTAAAGTTG
GTAACGGAACGAAAAATAGAAAAGGATATTACATGGGAAAACATGTTGTTTACGGAGAAATGAAAAGTAT
ATTGTATTTTGTACGAGCTAAAAGTACAGTGGGAACAAAGTCGATTTTGTTACATCTACACTGTTGTTAT
CAGATCTCTATTACAAGTCCTCTTCAGAAATAAGCTTTTGTTCGGATCCGCCCCCCTCGAGCCAATGCTT
AATCAGTGAGGCACCTATCTCAGCGATCTGTCTATTTCGTTCATCCATAGTTGCCTGACTCCCCGTCGTG
TAGATAACTACGATACGGGAGGGCTTACCATCTGGCCCCAGTGCTGCAATGATACCGCGAGACCCACGCT
CACCTGCTCCAGATTTATCAGCAATAAACCAGCCAGCCGGAAGGGCCGAGCGCAGAAGTGGTCCTGCAAC
TTTATCCGCCTCCATCCAGTCTATTAATTGTTGCCGGGAAGCTAGAGTAAGTAGTTCGCCAGTTAATAGT
TTGCGCAACGTTGTTGCCATTGCTGCAGGCATCGTGGTGCCACGCTCGTCGTTTGGTATGGCTTCATTCA
GCTCCGGTTCCCAACGATCAAGGCGAGTTACATGATCCCCCATGTTGTGCAAAAAAGCGGTTAGCTCCTT
CGGTCCTCCGATCGTTGTCAGAAGTAAGTTGGCCGCAGTGTTATCACTCATGGTTATGGCAGCACTGCAT
AATTCTCTTACTGTCATGCCATCCGTAAGATGCTT
