>Addgene plasmid #81166 | pETconNK-TEM1(S70A,D179G) | addgene partial sequence | sequence record 158347 | Gal1ProF2 5'-CGAAGCGATGATTTTTGATC-3'
ACTAATACTTTCAACATTTTCGGTTTGTATTACTTCTTATTCAAATGTAATAAAAGTATCAACAAAAAAT
TGTTAATATACCTCTATACTTTAACGTCAAGGAGAAAAAACCCCGGATCGAATTCCCTACTTCATACATT
TTCAATTAAGATGCAGTTACTTCGCTGTTTTTCAATATTTTCTGTTATTGCTTCAGTTTTAGCACAGGAA
CTGACAACTATATGCGAGCAAATCCCCTCACCAACTTTAGAATCGACGCCGTACTCTTTGTCAACGACTA
CTATTTTGGCCAACGGGAAGGCAATGCAAGGAGTTTTTGAATATTACAAATCAGTAACGTTTGTCAGTAA
TTGCGGTTCTCACCCCTCAACAACTAGCAAAGGCAGCCCCATAAACACACAGTATGTTTTTAAGGACAAT
AGCTCGACGATTGAAGGTAGATACCCATACGACGTTCCAGACTACGCTCTGCAGGCTAGTGGTGGAGGAG
GCTCTGGTGGAGGCGGTAGCGGAGGCGGAGGGTCGGCTAGCCATATGCACCCAGAAACGCTGGTGAAAGT
AAAAGATGCTGAAGATCAGTTGGGTGCACGAGTGGGTTACATCGAACTGGATCTCAACAGCGGTAAGATC
CTTGAGAGTTTTCGCCCCGAAGAACGTTTTCCAATGATGGCCACTTTTAAAGTTCTGCTATGTGGCGCGG
TATTATCCCGTGTTGACGCCGGGCAAGAGCAACTCGGTCGCCGCATACACTATTCTCAGAATGACTTGGT
TGAGTACTCACCAGTCACAGAAAAGCATCTTACGGATGGCATGACAGTAAGA
